>Addgene plasmid #185810 | pLenti-NDUFA10-FKBP-HA | addgene full sequence | sequence record 367136 | Addgene Partial NGS Result
CCAAAATGTCGTAACAACTCCGCCCCATTGACGCAAATGGGCGGTAGGCGTGTACGGTGGGAGGTCTATA
TAAGCAGAGCTCGTTTAGTGAACCGTCAGATCGCCTGGAGACGCCATCCACGCTGTTTTGACCTCCATAG
AAGACACCGACTCTAGAGCCACCATGGCCTTGCGGCTCCTGAAGCTGGCAGCGACGTCCGCGTCCGCCCG
GGTCGTGGCGGCGGGCGCCCAGCGCGTGAGAGGAATTCATAGCAGTGTGCAGTGCAAGCTGCGCTATGGA
ATGTGGCATTTCCTACTTGGGGATAAAGCAAGCAAAAGACTGACAGAACGCAGCAGAGTGATAACTGTAG
ATGGCAATATATGTACTGGAAAAGGCAAACTTGCAAAAGAAATAGCAGAGAAACTAGGCTTCAAGCACTT
TCCTGAAGCGGGGATTCATTATCCAGACAGTACCACAGGAGATGGGAAGCCCCTCGCCACCGACTATAAT
GGCAACTGTAGTTTGGAGAAATTTTACGATGATCCGAGAAGCAATGATGGCAACAGTTACCGCCTGCAGT
CCTGGTTGTACAGCAGTCGCCTGCTGCAGTACTCAGATGCCTTGGAGCACTTGCTGACCACAGGACAAGG
TGTTGTGTTGGAGCGCTCCATCTTCAGTGACTTTGTGTTCCTGGAGGCGATGTACAACCAGGGATTCATC
CGAAAGCAGTGTGTGGACCACTACAACGAGGTGAAGAGCGTCACCATCTGCGATTACCTGCCCCCCCACC
TGGTGATTTACATCGATGTGCCCGTTCCAGAGGTCCAGAGGCGGATTCAGAAGAAAGGAGATCCACATGA
AATGAAGATCACCTCTGCCTATCTACAGGACATTGAGAATGCCTATAAGAAAACCTTTCTCCCTGAGATG
AGTGAAAAATGTGAGGTTTTACAGTATTCTGCAAGGGAAGCTCAAGATTCAAAAAAGGTGGTAGAGGACA
TTGAATACCTGAAGTTCGATAAAGGGCCGTGGCTCAAGCAGGACAATCGCACTTTATACCACCTGCGATT
ACTGGTTCAGGATAAGTTTGAGGTGCTGAATTACACAAGCATTCCTATCTTTCTCCCGGAAGTCACCATT
GGAGCTCATCAGACTGACCGTGTCTTACATCAGTTCAGAGAGCTGCCGGGCCGCAAGTACAGCCCTGGGT
ACAACACCGAGGTGGGAGACAAGTGGATCTGGTTAAACATTGGTGGGATATCAGGCGGTGGAGGAGTGCA
GGTGGAAACCATCTCCCCAGGAGACGGGCGCACCTTCCCCAAGCGCGGCCAGACCTGCGTGGTGCACTAC
ACCGGGATGCTTGAAGATGGAAAGAAATTTGATTCCTCCCGGGACAGAAACAAGCCCTTTAAGTTTATGC
TAGGCAAGCAGGAGGTGATCCGAGGCTGGGAAGAAGGGGTTGCCCAGATGAGTGTGGGTCAGAGAGCCAA
ACTGACTATATCTCCAGATTATGCCTATGGTGCCACTGGGCACCCAGGCATCATCCCACCACATGCCACT
CTCGTCTTCGATGTGGAGCTTCTAAAACTGGAAGGATCCGGTGGATACCCATACGATGTTCCAGATTACG
CTTAAGTCGACAATCAACCTCTGGATTACAAAATTTGTGAAAGATTGACTGGTATTCTTAACTATGTTGC
TCCTTTTACGCTATGTGGATACGCTGCTTTAATGCCTTTGTATCATGCTATTGCTTCCCGTATGGCTTTC
ATTTTCTCCTCCTTGTATAAATCCTGGTTGCTGTCTCTTTATGAGGAGTTGTGGCCCGTTGTCAGGCAAC
GTGGCGTGGTGTGCACTGTGTTTGCTGACGCAACCCCCACTGGTTGGGGCATTGCCACCACCTGTCAGCT
CCTTTCCGGGACTTTCGCTTTCCCCCTCCCTATTGCCACGGCGGAACTCATCGCCGCCTGCCTTGCCCGC
TGCTGGACAGGGGCTCGGCTGTTGGGCACTGACAATTCCGTGGTGTTGTCGGGGAAGCTGACGTCCTTTC
CATGGCTGCTCGCCTGTGTTGCCACCTGGATTCTGCGCGGGACGTCCTTCTGCTACGTCCCTTCGGCCCT
CAATCCAGCGGACCTTCCTTCCCGCGGCCTGCTGCCGGCTCTGCGGCCTCTTCCGCGTCTTCGCCTTCGC
CCTCAGACGAGTCGGATCTCCCTTTGGGCCGCCTCCCCGCCTGGAATTCTACCGGGTAGGGGAGGCGCTT
TTCCCAAGGCAGTCTGGAGCATGCGCTTTAGCAGCCCCGCTGGGCACTTGGCGCTACACAAGTGGCCTCT
GGCCTCGCACACATTCCACATCCACCGGTAGGCGCCAACCGGCTCCGTTCTTTGGTGGCCCCTTCGCGCC
ACCTTCTACTCCTCCCCTAGTCAGGAAGTTCCCCCCCGCCCCGCAGCTCGCGTCGTGCAGGACGTGACAA
ATGGAAGTAGCACGTCTCACTAGTCTCGTGCAGATGGACAGCACCGCTGAGCAATGGAAGCGGGTAGGCC
TTTGGGGCAGCGGCCAATAGCAGCTTTGCTCCTTCGCTTTCTGGGCTCAGAGGCTGGGAAGGGGTGGGTC
CGGGGGCGGGCTCAGGGGCGGGCTCAGGGGCGGGGCGGGCGCCCGAAGGTCCTCCGGAGGCCCGGCATTC
TGCACGCTTCAAAAGCGCACGTCTGCCGCGCTGTTCTCCTCTTCCTCATCTCCGGGCCTTTCGACCTGCA
GCCCAAGCTTACCATGACCGAGTACAAGCCCACGGTGCGCCTCGCCACCCGCGACGACGTCCCCAGGGCC
GTACGCACCCTCGCCGCCGCGTTCGCCGACTACCCCGCCACGCGCCACACCGTCGATCCGGACCGCCACA
TCGAGCGGGTCACCGAGCTGCAAGAACTCTTCCTCACGCGCGTCGGGCTCGACATCGGCAAGGTGTGGGT
CGCGGACGACGGCGCCGCGGTGGCGGTCTGGACCACGCCGGAGAGCGTCGAAGCGGGGGCGGTGTTCGCC
GAGATCGGCCCGCGCATGGCCGAGTTGAGCGGTTCCCGGCTGGCCGCGCAGCAACAGATGGAAGGCCTCC
TGGCGCCGCACCGGCCCAAGGAGCCCGCGTGGTTCCTGGCCACCGTCGGCGTCTCGCCCGACCACCAGGG
CAAGGGTCTGGGCAGCGCCGTCGTGCTCCCCGGAGTGGAGGCGGCCGAGCGCGCCGGGGTGCCCGCCTTC
CTGGAGACCTCCGCGCCCCGCAACCTCCCCTTCTACGAGCGGCTCGGCTTCACCGTCACCGCCGACGTCG
AGGTGCCCGAAGGACCGCGCACCTGGTGCATGACCCGCAAGCCCGGTGCCTGACGCCCGCCCCACGACCC
GCAGCGCCCGACCGAAAGGAGCGCACGACCCCATGCATCTCGAGGGCCCGGTACCTTTAAGACCAATGAC
TTACAAGGCAGCTGTAGATCTTAGCCACTTTTTAAAAGAAAAGGGGGGACTGGAAGGGCTAGCTCACTCC
CAACGAAGACAAGATCTGCTTTTTGCTTGTACTGGGTCTCTCTGGTTAGACCAGATCTGAGCCTGGGAGC
TCTCTGGCTAACTAGGGAACCCACTGCTTAAGCCTCAATAAAGCTTGCCTTGAGTGCTTCAAGTAGTGTG
TGCCCGTCTGTTGTGTGACTCTGGTAACTAGAGATCCCTCAGACCCTTTTAGTCAGTGTGGAAAATCTCT
AGCAGTAGTAGTTCATGTCATCTTATTATTCAGTATTTATAACTTGCAAAGAAATGAATATCAGAGAGTG
AGAGGAACTTGTTTATTGCAGCTTATAATGGTTACAAATAAAGCAATAGCATCACAAATTTCACAAATAA
AGCATTTTTTTCACTGCATTCTAGTTGTGGTTTGTCCAAACTCATCAATGTATCTTATCATGTCTGGCTC
TAGCTATCCCGCCCCTAACTCCGCCCATCCCGCCCCTAACTCCGCCCAGTTCCGCCCATTCTCCGCCCCA
TGGCTGACTAATTTTTTTTATTTATGCAGAGGCCGAGGCCGCCTCGGCCTCTGAGCTATTCCAGAAGTAG
TGAGGAGGCTTTTTTGGAGGCCTAGGGACGTACCCAATTCGCCCTATAGTGAGTCGTATTACGCGCGCTC
ACTGGCCGTCGTTTTACAACGTCGTGACTGGGAAAACCCTGGCGTTACCCAACTTAATCGCCTTGCAGCA
CATCCCCCTTTCGCCAGCTGGCGTAATAGCGAAGAGGCCCGCACCGATCGCCCTTCCCAACAGTTGCGCA
GCCTGAATGGCGAATGGG
[124 nt withheld, positions 4289-4412]
C
[91 nt withheld, positions 4414-4504]
A
[49 nt withheld, positions 4506-4554]
CCTTTGACGTTGGAGTCCACGTTCTTT
[37 nt withheld, positions 4582-4618]
ACCCTATCTCGGTCTATTCTTTTGATTTATAAGGGATTTTGCCGATTTCGGCCTATTGGTTAAAAAATGA
GCTGATTTAACAAAAATTTAACGCGAATTTTAACAAAATATTAACGCTTACAATTTAGGTGGCACTTTTC
GGGGAAATGTGCGCGGAACCCCTATTTGTTTATTTTTCTAAATACATTCAAATATGTATCCGCTCATGAG
ACAATAACCCTGATAAATGCTTCAATAATATTGAAAAAGGAAGAGTATGAGTATTCAACATTTCCGTGTC
GCCCTTATTCCCTTTTTTGCGGCATTTTGCCTTCCTGTTTTTGCTCACCCAGAAACGCTGGTGAAAGTAA
AAGATGCTGAAGATCAGTTGGGTGCACGAGTGGGTTACATCGAACTGGATCTCAACAGCGGTAAGATCCT
TGAGAGTTTTCGCCCCGAAGAACGTTTTCCAATGATGAGCACTTTTAAAGTTCTGCTATGTGGCGCGGTA
TTATCCCGTATTGACGCCGGGCAAGAGCAACTCGGTCGCCGCATACACTATTCTCAGAATGACTTGGTTG
AGTACTCACCAGTCACAGAAAAGCATCTTACGGATGGCATGACAGTAAGAGAATTATGCAGTGCTGCCAT
AACCATGAGTGATAACACTGCGGCCAACTTACTTCTGACAACGATCGGAGGACCGAAGGAGCTAACCGCT
TTTTTGCACAACATGGGGGATCATGTAACTCGCCTTGATCGTTGGGAACCGGAGCTGAATGAAGCCATAC
CAAACGACGAGCGTGACACCACGATGCCTGTAGCAATGGCAACAACGTTGCGCAAACTATTAACTGGCGA
ACTACTTACTCTAGCTTCCCGGCAACAATTAATAGACTGGATGGAGGCGGATAAAGTTGCAGGACCACTT
CTGCGCTCGGCCCTTCCGGCTGGCTGGTTTATTGCTGATAAATCTGGAGCCGGTGAGCGTGGGTCTCGCG
GTATCATTGCAGCACTGGGGCCAGATGGTAAGCCCTCCCGTATCGTAGTTATCTACACGACGGGGAGTCA
GGCAACTATGGATGAACGAAATAGACAGATCGCTGAGATAGGTGCCTCACTGATTAAGCATTGGTAACTG
TCAGACCAAGTTTACTCATATATACTTTAGATTGATTTAAAACTTCATTTTTAATTTAAAAGGATCTAGG
TGAAGATCCTTTTTGATAATCTCATGACCAAAATCCCTTAACGTGAGTTTTCGTTCCACTGAGCGTCAGA
CCCCGTAGAAAAGATCAAAGGATCTTCTTGAGATCCTTTTTTTCTGCGCGTAATCTGCTGCTTGCAAACA
AAAAAACCACCGCTACCAGCGGTGGTTTGTTTGCCGGATCAAGAGCTACCAACTCTTTTTCCGAAGGTAA
CTGGCTTCAGCAGAGCGCAGATACCAAATACTGTTCTTCTAGTGTAGCCGTAGTTAGGCCACCACTTCAA
GAACTCTGTAGCACCGCCTACATACCTCGCTCTGCTAATCCTGTTACCAGTGGCTGCTGCCAGTGGCGAT
AAGTCGTGTCTTACCGGGTTGGACTCAAGACGATAGTTACCGGATAAGGCGCAGCGGTCGGGCTGAACGG
GGGGTTCGTGCACACAGCCCAGCTTGGAGCGAACGACCTACACCGAACTGAGATACCTACAGCGTGAGCT
ATGAGAAAGCGCCACGCTTCCCGAAGGGAGAAAGGCGGACAGGTATCCGGTAAGCGGCAGGGTCGGAACA
GGAGAGCGCACGAGGGAGCTTCCAGGGGGAAACGCCTGGTATCTTTATAGTCCTGTCGGGTTTCGCCACC
TCTGACTTGAGCGTCGATTTTTGTGATGCTCGTCAGGGGGGCGGAGCCTATGGAAAAACGCCAGCAACGC
GGCCTTTTTACGGTTCCTGGCCTTTTGCTGGCCTTTTGCTCACATGTTCTTTCCTGCGTTATCCCCTGAT
TCTGTGGATAACCGTATTACCGCCTTTGAGTGAGCTGATACCGCTCGCCGCAGCCGAACGACCGAGCGCA
GCGAGTCAGTGAGCGAGGAAGCGGAAGAGCGCCCAATACGCAAACCGCCTCTCCCCGCGCGTTGGCCGAT
TCATTAATGCAGCTGGCACGACAGGTTTCCCGACTGGAAAGCGGGCAGTGAGCGCAACGCAATTAATGTG
AGTTAGCTCACTCATTAGGCACCCCAGGCTTTACACTTTATGCTTCCGGCTCGTATGTTGTGTGGAATTG
TGAGCGGATAACAATTTCACACAGGAAACAGCTATGACCATGATTACGCCAAGCGCGCAATTAACCCTCA
CTAAAGGGAACAAAAGCTGGAGCTGCAAGCTTAATGTAGTCTTATGCAATACTCTTGTAGTCTTGCAACA
TGGTAACGATGAGTTAGCAACATGCCTTACAAGGAGAGAAAAAGCACCGTGCATGCCGATTGGTGGAAGT
AAGGTGGTACGATCGTGCCTTATTAGGAAGGCAACAGACGGGTCTGACATGGATTGGACGAACCACTGAA
TTGCCGCATTGCAGAGATATTGTATTTAAGTGCCTAGCTCGATACATAAACGGGTCTCTCTGGTTAGACC
AGATCTGAGCCTGGGAGCTCTCTGGCTAACTAGGGAACCCACTGCTTAAGCCTCAATAAAGCTTGCCTTG
AGTGCTTCAAGTAGTGTGTGCCCGTCTGTTGTGTGACTCTGGTAACTAGAGATCCCTCAGACCCTTTTAG
TCAGTGTGGAAAATCTCTAGCAGTGGCGCCCGAACAGGGACTTGAAAGCGAAAGGGAAACCAGAGGAGCT
CTCTCGACGCAGGACTCGGCTTGCTGAAGCGCGCACGGCAAGAGGCGAGGGGCGGCGACTGGTGAGTACG
CCAAAAATTTTGACTAGCGGAGGCTAGAAGGAGAGAGATGGGTGCGAGAGCGTCAGTATTAAGCGGGGGA
GAATTAGATCGCGATGGGAAAAAATTCGGTTAAGGCCAGGGGGAAAGAAAAAATATAAATTAAAACATAT
AGTATGGGCAAGCAGGGAGCTAGAACGATTCGCAGTTAATCCTGGCCTGTTAGAAACATCAGAAGGCTGT
AGACAAATACTGGGACAGCTACAACCATCCCTTCAGACAGGATCAGAAGAACTTAGATCATTATATAATA
CAGTAGCAACCCTCTATTGTGTGCATCAAAGGATAGAGATAAAAGACACCAAGGAAGCTTTAGACAAGAT
AGAGGAAGAGCAAAACAAAAGTAAGACCACCGCACAGCAAGCGGCCGCTGATCTTCAGACCTGGAGGAGG
AGATATGAGGGACAATTGGAGAAGTGAATTATATAAATATAAAGTAGTAAAAATTGAACCATTAGGAGTA
GCACCCACCAAGGCAAAGAGAAGAGTGGTGCAGAGAGAAAAAAGAGCAGTGGGAATAGGAGCTTTGTTCC
TTGGGTTCTTGGGAGCAGCAGGAAGCACTATGGGCGCAGCGTCAATGACGCTGACGGTACAGGCCAGACA
ATTATTGTCTGGTATAGTGCAGCAGCAGAACAATTTGCTGAGGGCTATTGAGGCGCAACAGCATCTGTTG
CAACTCACAGTCTGGGGCATCAAGCAGCTCCAGGCAAGAATCCTGGCTGTGGAAAGATACCTAAAGGATC
AACAGCTCCTGGGGATTTGGGGTTGCTCTGGAAAACTCATTTGCACCACTGCTGTGCCTTGGAATGCTAG
TTGGAGTAATAAATCTCTGGAACAGATTTGGAATCACACGACCTGGATGGAGTGGGACAGAGAAATTAAC
AATTACACAAGCTTAATACACTCCTTAATTGAAGAATCGCAAAACCAGCAAGAAAAGAATGAACAAGAAT
TATTGGAATTAGATAAATGGGCAAGTTTGTGGAATTGGTTTAACATAACAAATTGGCTGTGGTATATAAA
ATTATTCATAATGATAGTAGGAGGCTTGGTAGGTTTAAGAATAGTTTTTGCTGTACTTTCTATAGTGAAT
AGAGTTAGGCAGGGATATTCACCATTATCGTTTCAGACCCACCTCCCAACCCCGAGGGGACCCGACAGGC
CCGAAGGAATAGAAGAAGAAGGTGGAGAGAGAGACAGAGACAGATCCATTCGATTAGTGAACGGATCTCG
ACGGTATCGGTTAACTTTTAAAAGAAAAGGGGGGATTGGGGGGTACAGTGCAGGGGAAAGAATAGTAGAC
ATAATAGCAACAGACATACAAACTAAAGAATTACAAAAACAAATTACAAAATTCAAAATTTTATCGATAA
GCTTGGGAGTTCCGCGTTACATAACTTACGGTAAATGGCCCGCCTGGCTGACCGCCCAACGACCCCCGCC
CATTGACGTCAATAATGACGTATGTTCCCATAGTAACGCCAATAGGGACTTTCCATTGACGTCAATGGGT
GGAGTATTTACGGTAAACTGCCCACTTGGCAGTACATCAAGTGTATCATATGCCAAGTACGCCCCCTATT
GACGTCAATGACGGTAAATGGCCCGCCTGGCATTATGCCCAGTACATGACCTTATGGGACTTTCCTACTT
GGCAGTACATCTACGTATTAGTCATCGCTATTACCATGGTGATGCGGTTTTGGCAGTACATCAATGGGCG
TGGATAGCGGTTTGACTCACGGGGATTTCCAAGTCTCCACCCCATTGACGTCAATGGGAGTTTGTTTTGG
CACCAAAATCAACGGGACTTT
Features (pLannotate 1.2.2; 30 found; start..end, strand, type, name):
    164..1225    +  CDS            NDUFA10: NDUAA_HUMAN - Experimental evidence at protein level: Swiss-Prot protein existence level 1. Accessory subunit of the mitochondrial membrane respiratory chain NADH dehydrogenase (Complex I), that is believed not to be involved in catalysis. Complex I functions in the transfer of electrons from NADH to the respiratory chain. The immediate electron acceptor for the enzyme is believed to be ubiquinone. From Homo sapiens (Human).
   1253..1573    +  CDS            DmrB: F36V mutant of FK506-binding protein FKBP12 binds synthetic ligands that do not bind wild-type FKBP
   1586..1614    +  CDS            3xHA (fragment): three tandem HA epitope tags
   1622..2210    +  misc_feature   WPRE: woodchuck hepatitis virus posttranscriptional regulatory element
   2224..2723    +  promoter       PGK promoter: mouse phosphoglycerate kinase 1 promoter
   2744..3343    +  CDS            PuroR: puromycin N-acetyltransferase; pac from Streptomyces alboniger; confers resistance to puromycin
   3411..3548    +  CDS            nef (fragment): NEF_HV1LA - Experimental evidence at protein level: Swiss-Prot protein existence level 1. Extracellular Nef protein targets CD4(+) T-lymphocytes for apoptosis by interacting with CXCR4 surface receptors. From Human immunodeficiency virus type 1 group M subtype B (isolate Lai) (HIV-1).
   3534..3714    +  LTR            5' LTR (truncated): truncated 5' long terminal repeat (LTR) from HIV-1
   3786..3907    +  polyA_signal   SV40 poly(A) signal: SV40 polyadenylation signal
   3947..4082    +  rep_origin     SV40 ori: SV40 origin of replication
   4103..4121    -  promoter       T7 promoter: promoter for bacteriophage T7 RNA polymerase
   4129..4284    +  CDS            lacZα (fragment): LacZα fragment of β-galactosidase; lacZ fragment
   4289..4717    +  rep_origin     f1 ori (sequence partly withheld): f1 bacteriophage origin of replication; arrow indicates direction of (+) strand synthesis
   4770..4874    +  promoter       AmpR promoter: bla
   4875..5735    +  CDS            AmpR: β-lactamase; bla; confers resistance to ampicillin, carbenicillin, and related antibiotics
   5906..6494    +  rep_origin     ori: high-copy-number ColE1/pMB1/pBR322/pUC origin of replication
   6677..6769    +  CDS            lacI (fragment): lac repressor; lacI; The lac repressor binds to the lac operator to inhibit transcription in E. coli. This inhibition can be relieved by adding lactose or isopropyl-β-D-thiogalactopyranoside (IPTG).
   6782..6803    +  protein_bind   CAP binding site: CAP binding activates transcription in the presence of cAMP. E. coli catabolite activator protein
   6818..6848    +  promoter       lac promoter: promoter for the E. coli lac operon
   6856..6872    +  protein_bind   lac operator: The lac repressor binds to the lac operator to inhibit transcription in E. coli. This inhibition can be relieved by adding lactose or isopropyl-β-D-thiogalactopyranoside (IPTG). lac repressor encoded by lacI
   6917..6935    +  promoter       T3 promoter: promoter for bacteriophage T3 RNA polymerase
   6963..7189    +  promoter       RSV promoter: Rous sarcoma virus enhancer/promoter
   7190..7370    +  LTR            5' LTR (truncated): truncated 5' long terminal repeat (LTR) from HIV-1
   7417..7542    +  misc_feature   HIV-1 Ψ: packaging signal of human immunodeficiency virus type 1
   7526..7889    +  CDS            HIV-1 gag (fragment): gag protein from human immunodeficiency virus 1; gag
   8035..8268    +  misc_feature   RRE: The Rev response element (RRE) of HIV-1 allows for Rev-dependent mRNA export from the nucleus to the cytoplasm.
   8645..8745    +  CDS            Rev (fragment): human immunodeficiency virus 1 (HIV-1) Rev protein; rev; enhances nuclear export of unspliced and incompletely spliced viral mRNAs
   8764..8880    +  misc_feature   cPPT/CTS: central polypurine tract and central termination sequence of HIV-1
   8903..9206    +  enhancer       CMV enhancer: human cytomegalovirus immediate early enhancer
   9207..81      +  promoter       CMV promoter (across the origin): human cytomegalovirus (CMV) immediate early promoter
