[The description below was written by a language model from this plasmid's Addgene catalogue record and pLannotate feature annotations shown in this document.]
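Description:
pLenti-NDUFA10-FKBP-HA is a lentiviral transfer plasmid of about 9.3 kb for mammalian expression, built on a pLenti backbone and propagated in E. coli through a high-copy ColE1/pUC-type origin with ampicillin resistance (β-lactamase). An f1 origin, an SV40 origin and poly(A) signal, and remnants of a lac/T3/T7 cloning region are also annotated in the bacterial portion. The viral architecture is that of a third-generation-style vector. An RSV promoter drives a truncated HIV-1 5′ LTR, followed by the Ψ packaging signal with a gag fragment, the Rev response element for Rev-dependent export of the genomic RNA, and the cPPT/CTS. A second truncated LTR lies downstream of the cargo. Packaging functions are therefore expected to be supplied in trans.

The payload is human NDUFA10, an accessory subunit of mitochondrial respiratory Complex I, expressed from the CMV enhancer/promoter. Its C terminus is fused to an FKBP domain, which the feature table identifies as the F36V variant of FKBP12 (DmrB). This variant binds synthetic ligands that do not bind wild-type FKBP. An HA epitope follows for detection; it is annotated only as a short fragment of a 3xHA tag, consistent with the single HA listed in the catalogue record. A WPRE downstream of the fusion enhances transcript expression, and a separate mouse PGK promoter drives puromycin N-acetyltransferase for selection of transduced cells.

The construct allows stable expression of a tagged Complex I subunit carrying a ligand-responsive FKBP module. The associated study concerns mitochondrial calcium uniporter stabilization during Complex I impairment, but the record does not state how the FKBP domain was exploited.
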