Addgene plasmid #185810: pLenti-NDUFA10-FKBP-HA
Purpose: NDUFA10 subunit of Complex I fused with C-terminal FKBP and HA epitope
Depositing lab: Dipayan Chaudhuri. Depositing organization: University of Utah. Publication: Mitochondrial calcium uniporter stabilization preserves energetic homeostasis during Complex I impairment. Balderas E, Eberhardt DR, Lee S, Pleinis JM, Sommakia S, Balynas AM, Yin X, Parker MC, Maguire CT, Cho S, Szulik MW, Bakhtina A, Bia RD, Friederich MW, Locke TM, Van Hove JLK, Drakos SG, Sancak Y, Tristani-Firouzi M, Franklin S, Rodan AR, Chaudhuri D. Nat Commun. 2022 May 19;13(1):2769. doi: 10.1038/s41467-022-30236-4. PubMed 35589699.
Backbone
  Vector backbone: pLenti
  Backbone size w/o insert (bp): 7879
  Total vector size (bp): 9330
  Vector type: Mammalian Expression, Lentiviral
  Selectable markers: Puromycin
Growth in bacteria
  Bacterial resistance: Ampicillin, 100 μg/mL
  Growth temperature: 37°C
  Growth strain: NEB Stable
  Copy number: High Copy
Gene/Insert
  Gene/Insert name: NDUFA10
  Species: H. sapiens (human)
  Insert size (bp): 1451
  Entrez Gene: NDUFA10 (a.k.a. CI-42KD, CI-42k, MC1DN22)
  Promoter: CMV
  Tag / fusion protein: FKBP (C terminal on insert); HA (C terminal on insert)
  Cloning method: Gibson Cloning
  Sequencing primers: 5′ CMV-F
Terms and licenses: Academic/Nonprofit Terms; Industry Terms: Not Available to Industry
How to cite: pLenti-NDUFA10-FKBP-HA was a gift from Dipayan Chaudhuri (Addgene plasmid # 185810 ; http://n2t.net/addgene:185810 ; RRID:Addgene_185810)
